LOCUS       Exported 7031 bp ds-DNA circular SYN 12-MAY-2021
DEFINITION  Human LRRK2 WD40 domain (residues 2142–2527) was expressed in Sf9
            insect cells via baculovirus infection and purified to homogeneity..
ACCESSION   .
VERSION     .
KEYWORDS    pFastBac1-LRRK2 WD40
SOURCE      synthetic DNA construct
  ORGANISM  synthetic DNA construct
REFERENCE   1 (bases 1 to 7031)
  AUTHORS   Zhang P, Fan Y, Ru H, Wang L, Magupalli VG, Taylor SS, Alessi DR, Wu
            H
  TITLE     Crystal structure of the WD40 domain dimer of LRRK2.
  JOURNAL   Proc Natl Acad Sci U S A. 2019 Jan 29;116(5):1579-1584. doi:
            10.1073/pnas.1817889116. Epub 2019 Jan 11.
  PUBMED    30635421
REFERENCE   2 (bases 1 to 7031)
  AUTHORS   .
  TITLE     Direct Submission
  JOURNAL   Exported May 12, 2021 from SnapGene Server 1.1.58
            http://www.snapgene.com
FEATURES             Location/Qualifiers
     source          1..7031
                     /organism="synthetic DNA construct"
                     /mol_type="other DNA"
     rep_origin      2..456
                     /direction=RIGHT
                     /label=f1 ori
                     /note="f1 bacteriophage origin of replication; arrow
                     indicates direction of (+) strand synthesis"
     primer_bind     complement(89..108)
                     /label=F1ori-R
                     /note="F1 origin, reverse primer"
     primer_bind     298..319
                     /label=F1ori-F
                     /note="F1 origin, forward primer"
     promoter        482..586
                     /gene="bla"
                     /label=AmpR promoter
     CDS             587..1447
                     /codon_start=1
                     /gene="bla"
                     /product="beta-lactamase"
                     /label=AmpR
                     /note="confers resistance to ampicillin, carbenicillin, and
                     related antibiotics"
                     /translation="MSIQHFRVALIPFFAAFCLPVFAHPETLVKVKDAEDQLGARVGYI
                     ELDLNSGKILESFRPEERFPMMSTFKVLLCGAVLSRIDAGQEQLGRRIHYSQNDLVEYS
                     PVTEKHLTDGMTVRELCSAAITMSDNTAANLLLTTIGGPKELTAFLHNMGDHVTRLDRW
                     EPELNEAIPNDERDTTMPVAMATTLRKLLTGELLTLASRQQLIDWMEADKVAGPLLRSA
                     LPAGWFIADKSGAGERGSRGIIAALGPDGKPSRIVVIYTTGSQATMDERNRQIAEIGAS
                     LIKHW"
     primer_bind     complement(805..824)
                     /label=Amp-R
                     /note="Ampicillin resistance gene, reverse primer"
     rep_origin      1618..2206
                     /direction=RIGHT
                     /label=ori
                     /note="high-copy-number ColE1/pMB1/pBR322/pUC origin of
                     replication"
     primer_bind     2107..2126
                     /label=pBR322ori-F
                     /note="pBR322 origin, forward primer"
     primer_bind     2360..2377
                     /label=L4440
                     /note="L4440 vector, forward primer"
     mobile_element  2511..2735
                     /mobile_element_type="transposon:Tn7"
                     /note="mini-Tn7 element (right end of the Tn7 transposon)"
     promoter        complement(3505..3533)
                     /gene="intI1 (promoter lies within the coding sequence)"
                     /label=Pc promoter
                     /note="class 1 integron promoter"
     promoter        3885..3976
                     /gene="polh from Autographa californica"
                     /label=polyhedrin promoter
                     /note="promoter for the baculovirus polyhedrin gene"
     primer_bind     3901..3918
                     /label=Polyhedrin-F
                     /note="Polyhedrin promoter, forward primer"
     regulatory      4019..4028
                     /regulatory_class="other"
                     /note="vertebrate consensus sequence for strong initiation
                     of translation (Kozak, 1987)"
     CDS             4037..4054
                     /codon_start=1
                     /product="6xHis affinity tag"
                     /label=6xHis
                     /translation="HHHHHH"
     CDS             4061..5158
                     /codon_start=1
                     /gene="malE (mutated)"
                     /product="maltose binding protein from E. coli"
                     /label=MBP
                     /note="This version of the gene does not encode a signal
                     sequence, so MBP will remain in the cytosol."
                     /translation="KTEEGKLVIWINGDKGYNGLAEVGKKFEKDTGIKVTVEHPDKLEE
                     KFPQVAATGDGPDIIFWAHDRFGGYAQSGLLAEITPDKAFQDKLYPFTWDAVRYNGKLI
                     AYPIAVEALSLIYNKDLLPNPPKTWEEIPALDKELKAKGKSALMFNLQEPYFTWPLIAA
                     DGGYAFKYENGKYDIKDVGVDNAGAKAGLTFLVDLIKNKHMNADTDYSIAEAAFNKGET
                     AMTINGPWAWSNIDTSKVNYGVTVLPTFKGQPSKPFVGVLSAGINAASPNKELAKEFLE
                     NYLLTDEGLEAVNKDKPLGAVALKSYEEELAKDPRIAATMENAQKGEIMPNIPQMSAFW
                     YAVRTAVINAASGRQTVDEALKDAQT"
     regulatory      5015..5024
                     /regulatory_class="other"
                     /note="vertebrate consensus sequence for strong initiation
                     of translation (Kozak, 1987)"
     primer_bind     5132..5155
                     /label=MBP-F
                     /note="Maltose binding protein, forward primer"
     CDS             5186..5206
                     /codon_start=1
                     /product="tobacco etch virus (TEV) protease recognition and
                     cleavage site"
                     /label=TEV site
                     /translation="ENLYFQG"
     polyA_signal    6521..6655
                     /label=SV40 poly(A) signal
                     /note="SV40 polyadenylation signal"
     primer_bind     complement(6558..6577)
                     /label=SV40pA-R
                     /note="SV40 polyA, reverse primer"
     primer_bind     6612..6631
                     /label=EBV-rev
                     /note="SV40 polyA terminator, reverse primer"
     mobile_element  6684..6849
                     /mobile_element_type="transposon:Tn7"
                     /note="mini-Tn7 element (left end of the Tn7 transposon)"
ORIGIN
        1 gnnnnnnnnn nnnnnnnnnn nnnnnnnnnn nnnnnnnnnn nnnnnnnnnn nnnnnnnnnn
       61 nnnnnnnnnn nnnnnnnnnn nnnnnnnnnn nnnnnnnnnn nnnnnnnnnn nnnnnnnnnn
      121 nnnnncnnnn nnnnnnnnnn nnnnnnnnnn nnnnnnnnnn nnnnnnnnnn nnnnnnnnnn
      181 nnnnnnnnnn nnnnnnnnnn nnnnnnnnnn nnnnnnnann nnnnnnnnnn nnnnnnnnnn
      241 nnnnnnnnnn nnnnnnnnnn nnnnnnncct ttgacgttgg agtccacgtt cttaatagtg
      301 gactcttgtt ccaaactgga acaacactca accctatctc ggtctattct tttgatttat
      361 aagggatttt gccgatttcg gcctattggt taaaaaatga gctgatttaa caaaaattta
      421 acgcgaattt taacaaaata ttaacgctta caatttaggt ggcacttttc ggggaaatgt
      481 gcgcggaacc cctatttgtt tatttttcta aatacattca aatatgtatc cgctcatgag
      541 acaataaccc tgataaatgc ttcaataata ttgaaaaagg aagagtatga gtattcaaca
      601 tttccgtgtc gcccttattc ccttttttgc ggcattttgc cttcctgttt ttgctcaccc
      661 agaaacgctg gtgaaagtaa aagatgctga agatcagttg ggtgcacgag tgggttacat
      721 cgaactggat ctcaacagcg gtaagatcct tgagagtttt cgccccgaag aacgttttcc
      781 aatgatgagc acttttaaag ttctgctatg tggcgcggta ttatcccgta ttgacgccgg
      841 gcaagagcaa ctcggtcgcc gcatacacta ttctcagaat gacttggttg agtactcacc
      901 agtcacagaa aagcatctta cggatggcat gacagtaaga gaattatgca gtgctgccat
      961 aaccatgagt gataacactg cggccaactt acttctgaca acgatcggag gaccgaagga
     1021 gctaaccgct tttttgcaca acatggggga tcatgtaact cgccttgatc gttgggaacc
     1081 ggagctgaat gaagccatac caaacgacga gcgtgacacc acgatgcctg tagcaatggc
     1141 aacaacgttg cgcaaactat taactggcga actacttact ctagcttccc ggcaacaatt
     1201 aatagactgg atggaggcgg ataaagttgc aggaccactt ctgcgctcgg cccttccggc
     1261 tggctggttt attgctgata aatctggagc cggtgagcgt gggtctcgcg gtatcattgc
     1321 agcactgggg ccagatggta agccctcccg tatcgtagtt atctacacga cggggagtca
     1381 ggcaactatg gatgaacgaa atagacagat cgctgagata ggtgcctcac tgattaagca
     1441 ttggtaactg tcagaccaag tttactcata tatactttag attgatttaa aacttcattt
     1501 ttaatttaaa aggatctagg tgaagatcct ttttgataat ctcatgacca aaatccctta
     1561 acgtgagttt tcgttccact gagcgtcaga ccccgtagaa aagatcaaag gatcttcttg
     1621 agatcctttt tttctgcgcg taatctgctg cttgcaaaca aaaaaaccac cgctaccagc
     1681 ggtggtttgt ttgccggatc aagagctacc aactcttttt ccgaaggtaa ctggcttcag
     1741 cagagcgcag ataccaaata ctgttcttct agtgtagccg tagttaggcc accacttcaa
     1801 gaactctgta gcaccgccta catacctcgc tctgctaatc ctgttaccag tggctgctgc
     1861 cagtggcgat aagtcgtgtc ttaccgggtt ggactcaaga cgatagttac cggataaggc
     1921 gcagcggtcg ggctgaacgg ggggttcgtg cacacagccc agcttggagc gaacgaccta
     1981 caccgaactg agatacctac agcgtgagct atgagaaagc gccacgcttc ccgaagggag
     2041 aaaggcggac aggtatccgg taagcggcag ggtcggaaca ggagagcgca cgagggagct
     2101 tccaggggga aacgcctggt atctttatag tcctgtcggg tttcgccacc tctgacttga
     2161 gcgtcgattt ttgtgatgct cgtcaggggg gcggagccta tggaaaaacg ccagcaacgc
     2221 ggccttttta cggttcctgg ccttttgctg gccttttgct cacatgttct ttcctgcgtt
     2281 atcccctgat tctgtggata accgtattac cgcctttgag tgagctgata ccgctcgccg
     2341 cagccgaacg accgagcgca gcgagtcagt gagcgaggaa gcggaagagc gcctgatgcg
     2401 gtattttctc cttacgcatc tgtgcggtat ttcacaccgc atagaccagc cgcgtaacct
     2461 ggcaaaatcg gttacggttg agtaataaat ggatgccctg cgtaagcggg tgtgggcgga
     2521 caataaagtc ttaaactgaa caaaatagat ctaaactatg acaataaagt cttaaactag
     2581 acagaatagt tgtaaactga aatcagtcca gttatgctgt gaaaaagcat actggacttt
     2641 tgttatggct aaagcaaact cttcattttc tgaagtgcaa attgcccgtc gtattaaaga
     2701 ggggcgtggc caagggcatg gtaaagacta tattcgcggc gttgtgacaa tttaccgaac
     2761 aactccgcgg ccgggaagcc gatctcggct tgaacgaatt gttaggtggc ggtacttggg
     2821 tcgatatcaa agtgcatcac ttcttcccgt atgcccaact ttgtatagag agccactgcg
     2881 ggatcgtcac cgtaatctgc ttgcacgtag atcacataag caccaagcgc gttggcctca
     2941 tgcttgagga gattgatgag cgcggtggca atgccctgcc tccggtgctc gccggagact
     3001 gcgagatcat agatatagat ctcactacgc ggctgctcaa acttgggcag aacgtaagcc
     3061 gcgagagcgc caacaaccgc ttcttggtcg aaggcagcaa gcgcgatgaa tgtcttacta
     3121 cggagcaagt tcccgaggta atcggagtcc ggctgatgtt gggagtaggt ggctacgtct
     3181 ccgaactcac gaccgaaaag atcaagagca gcccgcatgg atttgacttg gtcagggccg
     3241 agcctacatg tgcgaatgat gcccatactt gagccaccta actttgtttt agggcgactg
     3301 ccctgctgcg taacatcgtt gctgctccat aacatcaaac atcgacccac ggcgtaacgc
     3361 gcttgctgct tggatgcccg aggcatagac tgtacaaaaa aacagtcata acaagccatg
     3421 aaaaccgcca ctgcgccgtt accaccgctg cgttcggtca aggttctgga ccagttgcgt
     3481 gagcgcatac gctacttgca ttacagttta cgaaccgaac aggcttatgt caactgggtt
     3541 cgtgccttca tccgtttcca cggtgtgcgt cacccggcaa ccttgggcag cagcgaagtc
     3601 gaggcatttc tgtcctggct ggcgaacgag cgcaaggttt cggtctccac gcatcgtcag
     3661 gcattggcgg ccttgctgtt cttctacggc aaggtgctgt gcacggatct gccctggctt
     3721 caggagatcg gaagacctcg gccgtcgcgg cgcttgccgg tggtgctgac cccggatgaa
     3781 gtggttcgca tcctcggttt tctggaaggc gagcatcgtt tgttcgccca ggactctagc
     3841 tatagttcta gtggttggct acgtatactc cggaatatta atagatcatg gagataatta
     3901 aaatgataac catctcgcaa ataaataagt attttactgt tttcgtaaca gttttgtaat
     3961 aaaaaaacct ataaatattc cggattattc ataccgtccc accatcgggc gcggatctgc
     4021 caccatgggc agcagccatc atcatcatca tcacggtacc aaaactgaag aaggtaaact
     4081 ggtaatctgg attaacggcg ataaaggcta taacggtctc gctgaagtcg gtaagaaatt
     4141 cgagaaagat accggaatta aagtcaccgt tgagcatccg gataaactgg aagagaaatt
     4201 cccacaggtt gcggcaactg gcgatggccc tgacattatc ttctgggcac acgaccgctt
     4261 tggtggctac gctcaatctg gcctgttggc tgaaatcacc ccggacaaag cgttccagga
     4321 caagctgtat ccgtttacct gggatgccgt acgttacaac ggcaagctga ttgcttaccc
     4381 gatcgctgtt gaagcgttat cgctgattta taacaaagat ctgctgccga acccgccaaa
     4441 aacctgggaa gagatcccgg cgctggataa agaactgaaa gcgaaaggta agagcgcgct
     4501 gatgttcaac ctgcaagaac cgtacttcac ctggccgctg attgctgctg acgggggtta
     4561 tgcgttcaag tatgaaaacg gcaagtacga cattaaagac gtgggcgtgg ataacgctgg
     4621 cgcgaaagcg ggtctgacct tcctggttga cctgattaaa aacaaacaca tgaatgcaga
     4681 caccgattac tccatcgcag aagctgcctt taataaaggc gaaacagcga tgaccatcaa
     4741 cggcccgtgg gcatggtcca acatcgacac cagcaaagtg aattatggtg taacggtact
     4801 gccgaccttc aagggtcaac catccaaacc gttcgttggc gtgctgagcg caggtattaa
     4861 cgccgccagt ccgaacaaag agctggcaaa agagttcctc gaaaactatc tgctgactga
     4921 tgaaggtctg gaagcggtta ataaagacaa accgctgggt gccgtagcgc tgaagtctta
     4981 cgaggaagag ttggcgaaag atccacgtat tgccgccacc atggaaaacg cccagaaagg
     5041 tgaaatcatg ccgaacatcc cgcagatgtc cgctttctgg tatgccgtgc gtactgcggt
     5101 gatcaacgcc gccagcggtc gtcagactgt cgatgaagcc ctgaaagacg cgcagactgg
     5161 taccgattac gatatcccaa cgaccgaaaa cctttacttc cagggcggat ccagacgcat
     5221 tttattacct aaaaacgtaa ttgttgaatg catggttgct acacatcaca acagcaggaa
     5281 tgcaagcatt tggctgggct gtgggcacac cgacagagga cagctctcat ttcttgactt
     5341 aaatactgaa ggatacactt ctgaggaagt tgctgatagt agaatattgt gcttagcctt
     5401 ggtgcatctt cctgttgaaa aggaaagctg gattgtgtct gggacacagt ctggtactct
     5461 cctggtcatc aataccgaag atgggaaaaa gagacatacc ctagaaaaga tgactgattc
     5521 tgtcacttgt ttgtattgca attccttttc caagcaaagc aaacaaaaaa attttctttt
     5581 ggttggaacc gctgatggca agttagcaat ttttgaagat aagactgtta agcttaaagg
     5641 agctgctcct ttgaagatac taaatatagg aaatgtcagt actccattga tgtgtttgag
     5701 tgaatccaca aattcaacgg aaagaaatgt aatgtgggga ggatgtggca caaagatttt
     5761 ctccttttct aatgatttca ccattcagaa actcattgag acaagaacaa gccaactgtt
     5821 ttcttatgca gctttcagtg attccaacat cataacagtg gtggtagaca ctgctctcta
     5881 tattgctaag caaaatagcc ctgttgtgga agtgtgggat aagaaaactg aaaaactctg
     5941 tggactaata gactgcgtgc actttttaag ggaggtaacg gtaaaagaaa acaaggaatc
     6001 aaaacacaaa atgtcttatt ctgggagagt gaaaaccctc tgccttcaga agaacactgc
     6061 tctttggata ggaactggag gaggccatat tttactcctg gatctttcaa ctcgtcgact
     6121 tatacgtgta atttacaact tttgtaattc ggtcagagtc atgatgacag cacagctagg
     6181 aagccttaaa aatgtcatgc tggtattggg ctacaaccgg aaaaatactg aaggtacaca
     6241 aaagcagaaa gagatacaat cttgcttgac cgtttgggac atcaatcttc cacatgaagt
     6301 gcaaaattta gaaaaacaca ttgaagtgag aaaagaatta gctgaaaaaa tgagacgaac
     6361 atctgttgag tgactcgagg catgcggtac caagcttgtc gagaagtact agaggatcat
     6421 aatcagccat accacatttg tagaggtttt acttgcttta aaaaacctcc cacacctccc
     6481 cctgaacctg aaacataaaa tgaatgcaat tgttgttgtt aacttgttta ttgcagctta
     6541 taatggttac aaataaagca atagcatcac aaatttcaca aataaagcat ttttttcact
     6601 gcattctagt tgtggtttgt ccaaactcat caatgtatct tatcatgtct ggatctgatc
     6661 actgcttgag cctaggagat ccgaaccaga taagtgaaat ctagttccaa actattttgt
     6721 catttttaat tttcgtatta gcttacgacg ctacacccag ttcccatcta ttttgtcact
     6781 cttccctaaa taatccttaa aaactccatt tccacccctc ccagttccca actattttgt
     6841 ccgcccacag cggggcattt ttcttcctgt tatgttttta atcaaacatc ctgccaactc
     6901 catgtgacaa accgtcatct tcggctactt tttctctgtc acagaatgaa aatttttctg
     6961 tcatctcttc gttattaatg tttgtaattg actgaatatc aacgcttatt tgcagcctga
     7021 atggcgaatg g
//
