[The description below was written by a language model from this plasmid's Addgene catalogue record and the feature table of its GenBank file.]
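Description:
pFastBac1-LRRK2 WD40 is a 7,031 bp baculovirus donor (transfer) plasmid built on the pFastBac1 backbone for producing a fragment of human LRRK2 in insect cells. In bacteria it is maintained through a high-copy ColE1/pUC-type origin and selected with ampicillin via the beta-lactamase gene; an f1 phage origin is also present. The expression cassette lies between the right and left ends of a mini-Tn7 element, the arrangement used in Bac-to-Bac-type systems to transpose the cassette into a baculovirus bacmid in E. coli, from which recombinant virus is then generated. A class 1 integron Pc promoter is annotated inside the Tn7 region. In pFastBac vectors this normally drives a gentamicin resistance marker, but no such coding sequence is annotated in this record.

Expression is driven by the strong, very late polyhedrin promoter of Autographa californica nucleopolyhedrovirus and terminated by an SV40 polyadenylation signal. The open reading frame begins after a Kozak-type initiation context with a 6xHis tag, followed by a signal-sequence-free (cytosolic) E. coli maltose binding protein and a TEV protease cleavage site. Downstream sits the LRRK2 WD40 domain, residues 2142–2527 (an insert of 1,155 bp), cloned between BamHI and XhoI. The insert itself is not annotated in the feature table, but the gap between the TEV site and the poly(A) signal accommodates it. The His and MBP tags allow affinity purification, MBP commonly aids solubility, and TEV cleavage can remove both tags. According to the record, the protein was expressed in Sf9 cells by baculovirus infection and purified to homogeneity, in connection with crystallographic work on the LRRK2 WD40 domain dimer.
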