Addgene plasmid #139211: pFastBac1-LRRK2 WD40
Purpose: Human LRRK2 WD40 domain (residues 2142–2527) was expressed in Sf9 insect cells via baculovirus infection and purified to homogeneity.
Depositing lab: Hao Wu. Depositing organization: Boston Children's Hospital. Publication: Crystal structure of the WD40 domain dimer of LRRK2. Zhang P, Fan Y, Ru H, Wang L, Magupalli VG, Taylor SS, Alessi DR, Wu H. Proc Natl Acad Sci U S A. 2019 Jan 29;116(5):1579-1584. doi: 10.1073/pnas.1817889116. Epub 2019 Jan 11. PubMed 30635421.
Backbone
  Vector backbone: pFastBac1
  Vector type: Insect Expression
Growth in bacteria
  Bacterial resistance: Ampicillin, 100 μg/mL
  Growth temperature: 37°C
  Growth strain: DH5alpha
  Copy number: Unknown
Gene/Insert
  Gene/Insert name: LRRK2
  Species: H. sapiens (human)
  Insert size (bp): 1155
  GenBank ID: 120892
  Entrez Gene: LRRK2 (a.k.a. AURA17, DARDARIN, PARK8, RIPK7, ROCO2)
  Tag / fusion protein: N-His and MBP (N terminal on backbone)
  Cloning method: Restriction Enzyme; 5′ cloning site BamHI (unknown if destroyed); 3′ cloning site XhoI (unknown if destroyed)
  Sequencing primers: 5′ pFastBac1 forward; 3′ pFastBac1 reverse
Terms and licenses: Academic/Nonprofit Terms; Industry Terms: Not Available to Industry
How to cite: pFastBac1-LRRK2 WD40 was a gift from Hao Wu (Addgene plasmid # 139211 ; http://n2t.net/addgene:139211 ; RRID:Addgene_139211)
